>Addgene plasmid #232901 | pML107-ZIM17 | addgene full sequence | sequence record 462145 | Addgene NGS Result
GTAAAACGACGGCCAGTGAGCGCGCGTAATACGACTCACTATAGGGCGAATTGGGTACCGGGCCCCCCCT
CGAGGTCGACGGTATCGATAAGCTTGATATCGAATTCAGTCTACTAGTCAGTTCGAGTTTATCATTATCA
ATACTGCCATTTCAAAGAATACGTAAATAATTAATAGTAGTGATTTTCCTAACTTTATTTAGTCAAAAAA
TTAGCCTTTTAATTCTGCTGTAACCCGTACATGCCCAAAATAGGGGGCGGGTTACACAGAATATATAACA
TCGTAGGTGTCTGGGTGAACAGTTTATTCCTGGCATCCACTAAATATAATGGAGCCCGCTTTTTAAGCTG
GCATCCAGAAAAAAAAAGAATCCCAGCACCAAAATATTGTTTTCTTCACCAACCATCAGTTCATAGGTCC
ATTCTCTTAGCGCAACTACAGAGAACAGGGGCACAAACAGGCAAAAAACGGGCACAACCTCAATGGAGTG
ATGCAACCTGCCTGGAGTAAATGATGACACAAGGCAATTGACCCACGCATGTATCTATCTCATTTTCTTA
CACCTTCTATTACCTTCTGCTCTCTCTGATTTGGAAAAAGCTGAAAAAAAAGGTTGAAACCAGTTCCCTG
AAATTATTCCCCTACTTGACTAATAAGTATATAAAGACGGTAGGTATTGATTGTAATTCTGTAAATCTAT
TTCTTAAACTTCTTAAATTCTACTTTTATAGTTAGTCTTTTTTTTAGTTTTAAAACACCAAGAACTTAGT
TTCGAATAAACACACATAAACAAACAAAAGATCTGATATGGATCGAATTAGATCTCGCCACCATGGACAA
GAAGTATTCTATCGGACTGGACATCGGGACTAATAGCGTCGGGTGGGCCGTCATCACTGACGAGTACAAG
GTGCCCTCTAAGAAGTTCAAGGTGCTCGGGAACACCGACCGGCATTCCATCAAGAAAAATCTGATCGGAG
CTCTCCTCTTTGATTCAGGGGAGACCGCTGAAGCAACCCGCCTCAAGCGGACTGCTAGACGGCGGTACAC
CAGGAGGAAGAACCGGATTTGTTACCTTCAAGAGATATTCTCCAACGAAATGGCAAAGGTCGACGACAGC
TTCTTCCATAGGCTGGAAGAATCATTCCTCGTGGAAGAGGATAAGAAGCATGAACGGCATCCCATCTTCG
GTAATATCGTCGACGAGGTGGCCTATCACGAGAAATACCCAACCATCTACCATCTTCGCAAAAAGCTGGT
GGACTCAACCGACAAGGCAGACCTCCGGCTTATCTACCTGGCCCTGGCCCACATGATTAAGTTCAGAGGC
CACTTCCTGATCGAGGGCGACCTCAATCCTGACAATAGCGATGTGGATAAACTGTTCATCCAGCTGGTGC
AGACTTACAACCAGCTCTTTGAAGAGAACCCCATCAATGCAAGCGGAGTCGATGCCAAGGCCATTCTGTC
AGCCCGGCTGTCAAAGAGCCGCAGACTTGAGAATCTTATCGCTCAGCTGCCGGGTGAAAAGAAAAATGGA
CTGTTCGGGAACCTGATTGCTCTTTCACTTGGGCTGACTCCCAATTTCAAGTCTAATTTCGACCTGGCAG
AGGATGCCAAGCTGCAACTGTCCAAGGACACCTATGATGACGATCTCGACAACCTCCTGGCCCAGATCGG
TGACCAATACGCCGACCTTTTCCTTGCTGCTAAGAATCTTTCTGACGCCATCCTGCTGTCTGACATTCTC
CGCGTGAACACTGAAATCACCAAGGCCCCTCTTTCAGCTTCAATGATTAAGCGGTATGATGAGCACCACC
AGGACCTGACCCTGCTTAAGGCACTCGTCCGGCAGCAGCTTCCGGAGAAGTACAAGGAAATCTTCTTTGA
CCAGTCAAAGAATGGATACGCCGGCTACATCGACGGAGGTGCCTCCCAAGAGGAATTTTATAAGTTTATC
AAACCTATCCTTGAGAAGATGGACGGCACCGAAGAGCTCCTCGTGAAACTGAATCGGGAGGATCTGCTGC
GGAAGCAGCGCACTTTCGACAATGGGAGCATTCCCCACCAGATCCATCTTGGGGAGCTTCACGCCATCCT
TCGGCGCCAAGAGGACTTCTACCCCTTTCTTAAGGACAACAGGGAGAAGATTGAGAAAATTCTCACTTTC
CGCATCCCCTACTACGTGGGACCCCTCGCCAGAGGAAATAGCCGGTTTGCTTGGATGACCAGAAAGTCAG
AAGAAACTATCACTCCCTGGAACTTCGAAGAGGTGGTGGACAAGGGAGCCAGCGCTCAGTCATTCATCGA
ACGGATGACTAACTTCGATAAGAACCTCCCCAATGAGAAGGTCCTGCCGAAACATTCCCTGCTCTACGAG
TACTTTACCGTGTACAACGAGCTGACCAAGGTGAAATATGTCACCGAAGGGATGAGGAAGCCCGCATTCC
TGTCAGGCGAACAAAAGAAGGCAATTGTGGACCTTCTGTTCAAGACCAATAGAAAGGTGACCGTGAAGCA
GCTGAAGGAGGACTATTTCAAGAAAATTGAATGCTTCGACTCTGTGGAGATTAGCGGGGTCGAAGATCGG
TTCAACGCAAGCCTGGGTACCTACCATGATCTGCTTAAGATCATCAAGGACAAGGATTTTCTGGACAATG
AGGAGAAAGAGGACATCCTTGAGGACATTGTCCTGACTCTCACTCTGTTCGAGGACCGGGAAATGATCGA
GGAGAGGCTTAAGACCTACGCCCATCTGTTCGACGATAAAGTGATGAAGCAACTTAAACGGAGAAGATAT
ACCGGATGGGGACGCCTTAGCCGCAAACTCATCAACGGAATCCGGGACAAACAGAGCGGAAAGACCATTC
TTGATTTCCTTAAGAGCGACGGATTCGCTAATCGCAACTTCATGCAACTTATCCATGATGATTCCCTGAC
CTTTAAGGAGGACATCCAGAAGGCCCAAGTGTCTGGACAAGGTGACTCACTGCACGAGCATATCGCAAAT
CTGGCTGGTTCACCCGCTATTAAGAAGGGTATTCTCCAGACCGTGAAAGTCGTGGACGAGCTGGTCAAGG
TGATGGGTCGCCATAAACCAGAGAACATTGTCATCGAGATGGCCAGGGAAAACCAGACTACCCAGAAGGG
ACAGAAGAACAGCAGGGAGCGGATGAAAAGAATTGAGGAAGGGATTAAGGAGCTCGGGTCACAGATCCTT
AAAGAGCACCCGGTGGAAAACACCCAGCTTCAGAATGAGAAGCTCTATCTGTACTACCTTCAAAATGGAC
GCGATATGTATGTGGACCAAGAGCTTGATATCAACAGGCTCTCAGACTACGACGTGGACCACATCGTCCC
TCAGAGCTTCCTCAAAGACGACTCAATTGACAATAAGGTGCTGACTCGCTCAGACAAGAACCGGGGAAAG
TCAGATAACGTGCCCTCAGAGGAAGTCGTGAAAAAGATGAAGAACTATTGGCGCCAGCTTCTGAACGCAA
AGCTAATCACTCAGCGGAAGTTCGACAATCTCACTAAGGCTGAGAGGGGCGGACTGAGCGAACTGGACAA
AGCAGGATTCATTAAACGGCAACTTGTGGAGACTCGGCAGATTACTAAACATGTAGCCCAAATCCTTGAC
TCACGCATGAATACCAAGTACGACGAAAACGACAAACTTATCCGCGAGGTGAAGGTGATTACCCTGAAGT
CCAAGCTGGTCAGCGATTTCAGAAAGGACTTTCAATTCTACAAAGTGCGGGAGATCAATAACTATCATCA
TGCTCATGACGCATATCTGAATGCCGTGGTGGGAACCGCCCTAATCAAGAAGTACCCAAAGCTGGAAAGC
GAGTTCGTGTACGGAGACTACAAGGTCTACGACGTGCGCAAGATGATTGCCAAATCTGAGCAGGAGATCG
GAAAGGCCACCGCAAAGTACTTCTTCTACAGCAACATCATGAATTTCTTCAAGACCGAAATCACCCTTGC
AAACGGTGAGATCCGGAAGAGGCCGCTCATCGAGACTAATGGGGAGACTGGCGAAATCGTGTGGGACAAG
GGCAGAGATTTCGCTACCGTGCGCAAAGTGCTTTCTATGCCTCAAGTGAACATCGTGAAGAAAACCGAGG
TGCAAACCGGAGGCTTTTCTAAGGAATCAATCCTCCCCAAGCGCAACTCCGACAAGCTCATTGCAAGGAA
GAAGGATTGGGACCCTAAGAAGTACGGCGGATTCGATTCACCAACTGTGGCTTATTCTGTCCTGGTCGTG
GCTAAGGTGGAAAAAGGAAAGTCTAAGAAGCTCAAGAGCGTGAAGGAACTGCTGGGTATCACCATTATGG
AGCGCAGCTCCTTCGAGAAGAACCCAATTGACTTTCTCGAAGCCAAAGGTTACAAGGAAGTCAAGAAGGA
CCTTATCATCAAGCTCCCAAAGTATAGCCTGTTCGAACTGGAGAATGGGCGGAAGCGGATGCTCGCCTCC
GCTGGCGAACTTCAGAAGGGTAATGAGCTGGCTCTCCCCTCCAAGTACGTGAATTTCCTCTACCTTGCAA
GCCATTACGAGAAGCTGAAGGGGAGCCCCGAGGACAACGAGCAAAAGCAACTGTTTGTGGAGCAGCATAA
GCATTATCTGGACGAGATCATTGAGCAGATTTCCGAGTTTTCTAAACGCGTCATTCTCGCTGATGCCAAC
CTCGATAAAGTCCTTAGCGCATACAATAAGCACAGAGACAAACCAATTCGGGAGCAGGCTGAGAATATCA
TCCACCTGTTCACCCTCACCAATCTTGGTGCCCCTGCCGCATTCAAGTACTTCGACACCACCATCGACCG
GAAACGCTATACCTCCACCAAAGAAGTGCTGGACGCCACCCTCATCCACCAGAGCATCACCGGACTTTAC
GAAACTCGGATTGACCTCTCACAGCTCGGAGGGGATGAGGGAGCTCCCAAGAAAAAGCGCAAGGTAGGTA
GTTCCGGATCCTAGACTCTCGAGGCGAATTTCTTATGATTTATGATTTTTATTATTAAATAAGTTATAAA
AAAAATAAGTGTATACAAATTTTAAAGTGACTCTTAGGTTTTAAAACGAAAATTCTTATTCTTGAGTAAC
TCTTTCCTGTAGGTCAGGTTGCTTTCTCAGGTATAGCATGAGGTCGCTCTTATTGACCACACCTCTACCG
GCATGCCGAGCAAATGCCTGCAAATCGCTCCCCATTTCTCTAGAGCGGCCGTGGTATCGTTTAGATTGGC
AATTACAGTGTCTTAGCTCACATGCTTATAACTAATTACATGACTCGAAGACATAAAAAACAAAAAAAGC
ACCACCGACTCGGTGCCACTTTTTCAAGTTGATAACGGACTAGCCTTATTTTAACTTGCTATTTCTAGCT
CTAAAACCACTGCAAAGTGAGACATTTGATCATTTATCTTTCACTGCGGAGAAGTTTCGAACGCCGAAAC
ATGCGCACCAACTTTCACTTCTACAGCGTTTGACCAAAATCTTTTGAACAGAACATTGTAGGGTGTGAAA
AAATGCGCACCTTTACCGCTAGCCCAAGAGGGCACTACAAAATCTAGAGTTGTACTTCAAACGTACATGT
AATCACCTTGTATATACTCGAAAGAAAACATCAAGTTTCTGTATAAATATGAGTGAAAGCATAATCATAC
ATTATCTTTTCAAAGATTGTCCGCGGTGGAGCTCCAGCTTTTGTTCCCTTTAGTGAGGGTTAATTGCGCG
CTTGGCGTAATCATGGTCATAGCTGTTTCCTGTGTGAAATTGTTATCCGCTCACAATTCCACACAACATA
CGAGCCGGAAGCATAAAGTGTAAAGCCTGGGGTGCCTAATGAGTGAGCTAACTCACATTAATTGCGTTGC
GCTCACTGCCCGCTTTCCAGTCGGGAAACCTGTCGTGCCAGCTGCATTAATGAATCGGCCAACGCGCGGG
GAGAGGCGGTTTGCGTATTGGGCGCTCTTCCGCTTCCTCGCTCACTGACTCGCTGCGCTCGGTCGTTCGG
CTGCGGCGAGCGGTATCAGCTCACTCAAAGGCGGTAATACGGTTATCCACAGAATCAGGGGATAACGCAG
GAAAGAACATGTGAGCAAAAGGCCAGCAAAAGGCCAGGAACCGTAAAAAGGCCGCGTTGCTGGCGTTTTT
CCATAGGCTCCGCCCCCCTGACGAGCATCACAAAAATCGACGCTCAAGTCAGAGGTGGCGAAACCCGACA
GGACTATAAAGATACCAGGCGTTTCCCCCTGGAAGCTCCCTCGTGCGCTCTCCTGTTCCGACCCTGCCGC
TTACCGGATACCTGTCCGCCTTTCTCCCTTCGGGAAGCGTGGCGCTTTCTCATAGCTCACGCTGTAGGTA
TCTCAGTTCGGTGTAGGTCGTTCGCTCCAAGCTGGGCTGTGTGCACGAACCCCCCGTTCAGCCCGACCGC
TGCGCCTTATCCGGTAACTATCGTCTTGAGTCCAACCCGGTAAGACACGACTTATCGCCACTGGCAGCAG
CCACTGGTAACAGGATTAGCAGAGCGAGGTATGTAGGCGGTGCTACAGAGTTCTTGAAGTGGTGGCCTAA
CTACGGCTACACTAGAAGAACAGTATTTGGTATCTGCGCTCTGCTGAAGCCAGTTACCTTCGGAAAAAGA
GTTGGTAGCTCTTGATCCGGCAAACAAACCACCGCTGGTAGCGGTGGTTTTTTTGTTTGCAAGCAGCAGA
TTACGCGCAGAAAAAAAGGATCTCAAGAAGATCCTTTGATCTTTTCTACGGGGTCTGACGCTCAGTGGAA
CGAAAACTCACGTTAAGGGATTTTGGTCATGAGATTATCAAAAAGGATCTTCACCTAGATCCTTTTAAAT
TAAAAATGAAGTTTTAAATCAATCTAAAGTATATATGAGTAAACTTGGTCTGACAGTTACCAATGCTTAA
TCAGTGAGGCACCTATCTCAGCGATCTGTCTATTTCGTTCATCCATAGTTGCCTGACTCCCCGTCGTGTA
GATAACTACGATACGGGAGGGCTTACCATCTGGCCCCAGTGCTGCAATGATACCGCGAGACCCACGCTCA
CCGGCTCCAGATTTATCAGCAATAAACCAGCCAGCCGGAAGGGCCGAGCGCAGAAGTGGTCCTGCAACTT
TATCCGCCTCCATCCAGTCTATTAATTGTTGCCGGGAAGCTAGAGTAAGTAGTTCGCCAGTTAATAGTTT
GCGCAACGTTGTTGCCATTGCTACAGGCATCGTGGTGTCACGCTCGTCGTTTGGTATGGCTTCATTCAGC
TCCGGTTCCCAACGATCAAGGCGAGTTACATGATCCCCCATGTTGTGCAAAAAAGCGGTTAGCTCCTTCG
GTCCTCCGATCGTTGTCAGAAGTAAGTTGGCCGCAGTGTTATCACTCATGGTTATGGCAGCACTGCATAA
TTCTCTTACTGTCATGCCATCCGTAAGATGCTTTTCTGTGACTGGTGAGTACTCAACCAAGTCATTCTGA
GAATAGTGTATGCGGCGACCGAGTTGCTCTTGCCCGGCGTCAATACGGGATAATACCGCGCCACATAGCA
GAACTTTAAAAGTGCTCATCATTGGAAAACGTTCTTCGGGGCGAAAACTCTCAAGGATCTTACCGCTGTT
GAGATCCAGTTCGATGTAACCCACTCGTGCACCCAACTGATCTTCAGCATCTTTTACTTTCACCAGCGTT
TCTGGGTGAGCAAAAACAGGAAGGCAAAATGCCGCAAAAAAGGGAATAAGGGCGACACGGAAATGTTGAA
TACTCATACTCTTCCTTTTTCAATATTATTGAAGCATTTATCAGGGTTATTGTCTCATGAGCGGATACAT
ATTTGAATGTATTTAGAAAAATAAACAAATAGGGGTTCCGCGCACATTTCCCCGAAAAGTGCCACCTGAA
CGAAGCATCTGTGCTTCATTTTGTAGAACAAAAATGCAACGCGAGAGCGCTAATTTTTCAAACAAAGAAT
CTGAGCTGCATTTTTACAGAACAGAAATGCAACGCGAAAGCGCTATTTTACCAACGAAGAATCTGTGCTT
CATTTTTGTAAAACAAAAATGCAACGCGAGAGCGCTAATTTTTCAAACAAAGAATCTGAGCTGCATTTTT
ACAGAACAGAAATGCAACGCGAGAGCGCTATTTTACCAACAAAGAATCTATACTTCTTTTTTGTTCTACA
AAAATGCATCCCGAGAGCGCTATTTTTCTAACAAAGCATCTTAGATTACTTTTTTTCTCCTTTGTGCGCT
CTATAATGCAGTCTCTTGATAACTTTTTGCACTGTAGGTCCGTTAAGGTTAGAAGAAGGCTACTTTGGTG
TCTATTTTCTCTTCCATAAAAAAAGCCTGACTCCACTTCCCGCGTTTACTGATTACTAGCGAAGCTGCGG
GTGCATTTTTTCAAGATAAAGGCATCCCCGATTATATTCTATACCGATGTGGATTGCGCATACTTTGTGA
ACAGAAAGTGATAGCGTTGATGATTCTTCATTGGTCAGAAAATTATGAACGGTTTCTTCTATTTTGTCTC
TATATACTACGTATAGGAAATGTTTACATTTTCGTATTGTTTTCGATTCACTCTATGAATAGTTCTTACT
ACAATTTTTTTGTCTAAAGAGTAATACTAGAGATAAACATAAAAAATGTAGAGGTCGAGTTTAGATGCAA
GTTCAAGGAGCGAAAGGTGGATGGGTAGGTTATATAGGGATATAGCACAGAGATATATAGCAAAGAGATA
CTTTTGAGCAATGTTTGTGGAAGCGGTATTCGCAATATTTTAGTAGCTCGTTACAGTCCGGTGCGTTTTT
GGTTTTTTGAAAGTGCGTCTTCAGAGCGCTTTTGGTTTTCAAAAGCGCTCTGAAGTTCCTATACTTTCTA
GCTAGAGAATAGGAACTTCGGAATAGGAACTTCAAAGCGTTTCCGAAAACGAGCGCTTCCGAAAATGCAA
CGCGAGCTGCGCACATACAGCTCACTGTTCACGTCGCACCTATATCTGCGTGTTGCCTGTATATATATAT
ACATGAGAAGAACGGCATAGTGCGTGTTTATGCTTAAATGCGTACTTATATGCGTCTATTTATGTAGGAT
GAAAGGTAGTCTAGTACCTCCTGTGATATTATCCCATTCCATGCGGGGTATCGTATGCTTCCTTCAGCAC
TACCCTTTAGCTGTTCTATATGCTGCCACTCCTCAATTGGATTAGTCTCATCCTTCAATGCTATCATTTC
CTTTGATATTGGATCATACTAAGAAACCATTATTATCATGACATTAACCTATAAAAATAGGCGTATCACG
AGGCCCTTTCGTCTCGCGCGTTTCGGTGATGACGGTGAAAACCTCTGACACATGCAGCTCCCGGAGACGG
TCACAGCTTGTCTGTAAGCGGATGCCGGGAGCAGACAAGCCCGTCAGGGCGCGTCAGCGGGTGTTGGCGG
GTGTCGGGGCTGGCTTAACTATGCGGCATCAGAGCAGATTGTACTGAGAGTGCACCATATCGACTACGTC
GTTAAGGCCGTTTCTGACAGAGTAAAATTCTTGAGGGAACTTTCACCATTATGGGAAATGGTTCAAGAAG
GTATTGACTTAAACTCCATCAAATGGTCAGGTCATTGAGTGTTTTTTATTTGTTGTATTTTTTTTTTTTT
AGAGAAAATCCTCCAATATATAAATTAGGAATCATAGTTTCATGATTTTCTGTTACACCTAACTTTTTGT
GTGGTGCCCTCCTCCTTGTCAATATTAATGTTAAAGTGCAATTCTTTTTCCTTATCACGTTGAGCCATTA
GTATCAATTTGCTTACCTGTATTCCTTTACATCCTCCTTTTTCTCCTTCTTGATAAATGTATGTAGATTG
CGTATATAGTTTCGTCTACCCTATGAACATATTCCATTTTGTAATTTCGTGTCGTTTCTATTATGAATTT
CATTTATAAAGTTTATGTACAAATATCATAAAAAAAGAGAATCTTTTTAAGCAAGGATTTTCTTAACTTC
TTCGGCGACAGCATCACCGACTTCGGTGGTACTGTTGGAACCACCTAAATCACCAGTTCTGATACCTGCA
TCCAAAACCTTTTTAACTGCATCTTCAATGGCCTTACCTTCTTCAGGCAAGTTCAATGACAATTTCAACA
TCATTGCAGCAGACAAGATAGTGGCGATAGGGTTGACCTTATTCTTTGGCAAATCTGGAGCAGAACCGTG
GCATGGTTCGTACAAACCAAATGCGGTGTTCTTGTCTGGCAAAGAGGCCAAGGACGCAGATGGCAACAAA
CCCAAGGAACCTGGGATAACGGAGGCTTCATCGGAGATGATATCACCAAACATGTTGCTGGTGATTATAA
TACCATTTAGGTGGGTTGGGTTCTTAACTAGGATCATGGCGGCAGAATCAATCAATTGATGTTGAACCTT
CAATGTAGGAAATTCGTTCTTGATGGTTTCCTCCACAGTTTTTCTCCATAATCTTGAAGAGGCCAAAACA
TTAGCTTTATCCAAGGACCAAATAGGCAATGGTGGCTCATGTTGTAGGGCCATGAAAGCGGCCATTCTTG
TGATTCTTTGCACTTCTGGAACGGTGTATTGTTCACTATCCCAAGCGACACCATCACCATCGTCTTCCTT
TCTCTTACCAAAGTAAATACCTCCCACTAATTCTCTGACAACAACGAAGTCAGTACCTTTAGCAAATTGT
GGCTTGATTGGAGATAAGTCTAAAAGAGAGTCGGATGCAAAGTTACATGGTCTTAAGTTGGCGTACAATT
GAAGTTCTTTACGGATTTTTAGTAAACCTTGTTCAGGTCTAACACTACCTGTACCCCATTTAGGACCACC
CACAGCACCTAACAAAACGGCATCAGCCTTCTTGGAGGCTTCCAGCGCCTCATCTGGAAGTGGAACACCT
GTAGCATCTATAGCAGCACCACCAATTAAATGATTTTCGAAATCGAACTTGACATTGGAACGAACATCAG
AAATAGCTTTAAGAACCTTAATGGCTTCGGCTGTGATTTCTTGACCAACGTGGTCACCTGGCAAAACGAC
GATCTTCTTAGGGGCAGACATTAGAATGGTATATCCTTGAAATATATATATATATATTGCTGAAATGTAA
AAGGTAAGAAAAGTTAGAAAGTAAGACGATTGCTAACCACCTATTGGAAAAAACAATAGGTCCTTAAATA
ATATTGTCAACTTCAAGTATTGTGATGCAAGCATTTAGTCATGAACGCTTCTCTATTCTATATGAAAAGC
CGGTTCCGGCGCTCTCACCTTTCCTTTTTCTCCCAATTTTTCAGTTGAAAAAGGTATATGCGTCAGGCGA
CCTCTGAAATTAACAAAAAATTTCCAGTCATCGAATTTGATTCTGTGCGATAGCGCCCCTGTGTGTTCTC
GTTATGTTGAGGAAAAAAATAATGGTTGCTAAGAGATTCGAACTCTTGCATCTTACGATACCTGAGTATT
CCCACAGTTAACTGCGGTCAAGATATTTCTTGAATCAGGCGCCTTAGACCGCTCGGCCAAACAACCAATT
ACTTGTTGAGAAATAGAGTATAATTATCCTATAAATATAACGTTTTTGAACACACATGAACAAGGAAGTA
CAGGACAATTGATTTTGAAGAGAATGTGGATTTTGATGTAATTGTTGGGATTCCATTTTTAATAAGGCAA
TAATATTAGGTATGTAGATATACTAGAAGTTCTCCTCGACCGGTCGATATGCGGTGTGAAATACCGCACA
GATGCGTAAGGAGAAAATACCGCATCAGGAAATTGTAAGCGTTAATATTTTGTTAAAATTCGCGTTAAAT
TTTTGTTAAATCAGCTCATTTTTTAACCAATAGGCCGAAATCGGCAAAATCCCTTATAAATCAAAAGAAT
AGACCGAGATAGGGT
[37 nt withheld, positions 11916-11952]
AAAGAACGTGGACTCCAACGTCAAAGG
[49 nt withheld, positions 11980-12028]
T
[91 nt withheld, positions 12030-12120]
G
[124 nt withheld, positions 12122-12245]
CCATTCGCCATTCAGGCTGCGCAACTGTTGGGAAGGGCGATCGGTGCGGGCCTCTTCGCTATTACGCCAG
CTGGCGAAAGGGGGATGTGCTGCAAGGCGATTAAGTTGGGTAACGCCAGGGTTTTCCCAGTCACGACGTT
Features (pLannotate 1.2.2; 26 found; start..end, strand, type, name):
     27..45      +  promoter       T7 promoter: promoter for bacteriophage T7 RNA polymerase
     54..107     -  misc_feature   MCS (fragment): pBluescript multiple cloning site
    132..798     +  promoter       GAP promoter: S. cerevisiae TDH3; promoter for glyceraldehyde-3-phosphate dehydrogenase
    833..4936    +  CDS            cas9: CAS9_STRP1 - Also known as csn1 From Streptococcus pyogenes serotype M1.
   4994..5181    +  terminator     ADH1 terminator: S. cerevisiae ADH1; transcription terminator for the S. cerevisiae alcohol dehydrogenase 1 (ADH1) gene
   5299..5318    -  terminator     SUP4 terminator: transcription terminator for the S. cerevisiae SUP4 tRNA gene
   5323..5397    -  misc_RNA       gRNA scaffold: guide RNA scaffold for the Streptococcus pyogenes CRISPR/Cas9 system
   5418..5686    -  promoter       SNR52 promoter: promoter for the S. cerevisiae small nucleolar RNA gene SNR52
   5717..5735    -  promoter       T3 promoter: promoter for bacteriophage T3 RNA polymerase
   5778..5800    -  protein_bind   lac operator (fragment): The lac repressor binds to the lac operator to inhibit transcription in E. coli. This inhibition can be relieved by adding lactose or isopropyl-β-D-thiogalactopyranoside (IPTG). lac repressor encoded by lacI
   5804..5834    -  promoter       lac promoter: promoter for the E. coli lac operon
   5849..5870    -  protein_bind   CAP binding site: CAP binding activates transcription in the presence of cAMP. E. coli catabolite activator protein
   5883..5975    -  CDS            lacI (fragment): lac repressor; lacI; The lac repressor binds to the lac operator to inhibit transcription in E. coli. This inhibition can be relieved by adding lactose or isopropyl-β-D-thiogalactopyranoside (IPTG).
   6158..6746    -  rep_origin     ori: high-copy-number ColE1/pMB1/pBR322/pUC origin of replication
   6917..7777    -  CDS            AmpR: β-lactamase; bla; confers resistance to ampicillin, carbenicillin, and related antibiotics
   7778..7882    -  promoter       AmpR promoter: bla
   7909..9255    -  rep_origin     2μ ori: yeast 2μ plasmid origin of replication
   9323..9358    +  CDS            rop (fragment): Rop protein, which maintains plasmids at low copy number; rop
   9460..9510    +  misc_feature   bom (fragment): basis of mobility region from pBR322
   9509..9625    +  CDS            NFS1 (fragment): NFS1_YEAST - Also known as SPL1 From Saccharomyces cerevisiae (strain ATCC 204508 / S288c) (Baker's yeast).
   9990..11081   -  CDS            LEU2: LEU3_YEAST - Experimental evidence at protein level: Swiss-Prot protein existence level 1. Catalyzes the oxidation of 3-carboxy-2-hydroxy-4- methylpentanoate (3-isopropylmalate) to 3-carboxy-4-methyl-2- oxopentanoate. The product decarboxylates to 4-methyl-2 oxopentanoate. From Saccharomyces cerevisiae (strain ATCC 204508 / S288c) (Baker's yeast).
  11082..11489   -  promoter       LEU2 promoter: S. cerevisiae LEU2
  11629..11706   -  CDS            YO192_YEAST (fragment): Experimental evidence at protein level: Swiss-Prot protein existence level 1. From Saccharomyces cerevisiae (strain ATCC 204508 / S288c) (Baker's yeast).
  11737..11789   +  misc_feature   bom (fragment): basis of mobility region from pBR322
  11817..12245   -  rep_origin     f1 ori (sequence partly withheld): f1 bacteriophage origin of replication; arrow indicates direction of (+) strand synthesis
  12249..19      -  CDS            lacZα (fragment) (across the origin): LacZα fragment of β-galactosidase; lacZ fragment
