[The description below was written by a language model from this plasmid's Addgene catalogue record and pLannotate feature annotations shown in this document.]
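Description:
pML107-ZIM17 is a yeast CRISPR plasmid of about 12.4 kb, built on the pML107 backbone, that delivers both Cas9 and a single guide RNA to Saccharomyces cerevisiae from one episomal vector. It is an E. coli–yeast shuttle plasmid. In bacteria it replicates from a high-copy ColE1/pUC-type origin and is selected through the β-lactamase (AmpR) gene. In yeast it is maintained by the 2μ origin and selected by LEU2, expressed from its own promoter, which complements leucine auxotrophy. An f1 origin, T7 and T3 promoters, and fragments of lacZα, the lac promoter/operator and a pBluescript polylinker are leftovers of the parental cloning vector, as are several short annotated fragments (rop, bom, NFS1) flanking the LEU2 region.

The payload consists of two expression units arranged in opposite orientations. Streptococcus pyogenes Cas9 is driven by the strong constitutive TDH3 (GAP) promoter and terminated by the ADH1 terminator. The guide cassette uses the SNR52 small nucleolar RNA promoter, an RNA polymerase III promoter, followed by the target-specific spacer, the S. pyogenes gRNA scaffold and the SUP4 tRNA terminator. The 33 bp insert carrying the 20-nucleotide guide was cloned between SwaI and BclI sites, both of which were destroyed in the process. The guide directs Cas9 to ZIM17 (YNL310C, also called HEP1 or TIM15). The plasmid is therefore suited to cutting and editing this locus in budding yeast, and the associated publication concerns modifiers of gene essentiality. The record does not describe a repair template or the specific edit intended.
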