Addgene plasmid #232901: pML107-ZIM17
Purpose: Plasmid expressing Cas9 and gRNA AAATGTCTCACTTTGCAGTG which targets the ZIM17 gene.
Depositing lab: Jolanda Van Leeuwen. Depositing organization: University of Massachusetts, Worcester. Publication: The modifiers that cause changes in gene essentiality. Batte A, Bosch-Guiteras N, Pons C, Ota M, Lopes M, Sharma S, Tellini N, Paltenghi C, Conti M, Kan KT, Ho UL, Wiederkehr M, Barraud J, Ashe M, Aloy P, Liti G, Chabes A, Parts L, van Leeuwen J. Cell Syst. 2026 Mar 2:101515. doi: 10.1016/j.cels.2025.101515. PubMed 41775267.
Backbone
  Vector backbone: pML107
  Backbone manufacturer: Laughery et al, 2015, Yeast
  Backbone size w/o insert (bp): 12367
  Vector type: Yeast Expression, CRISPR
  Selectable markers: LEU2
Growth in bacteria
  Bacterial resistance: Ampicillin, 100 μg/mL
  Growth temperature: 37°C
  Growth strain: DH5alpha
  Copy number: High Copy
Gene/Insert
  Gene/Insert name: ZIM17 gRNA (alt name: YNL310C)
  gRNA/shRNA sequence: AAATGTCTCACTTTGCAGTG
  Species: S. cerevisiae (budding yeast)
  Insert size (bp): 33
  Entrez Gene: ZIM17 (a.k.a. HEP1, TIM15)
  Promoter: snR52
  Cloning method: Restriction Enzyme; 5′ cloning site SwaI (destroyed during cloning); 3′ cloning site BclI (destroyed during cloning)
Terms and licenses: Academic/Nonprofit Terms; Industry Terms: Not Available to Industry
How to cite: pML107-ZIM17 was a gift from Jolanda Van Leeuwen (Addgene plasmid # 232901 ; http://n2t.net/addgene:232901 ; RRID:Addgene_232901)
